Addgene plasmid #55082: mCherry-MCPB1-N-18
Purpose: Localization: Actin Capping Protein , Excitation: 587, Emission: 610
Depositing lab: Michael Davidson. Depositing organization: Florida State University, Tallahassee.
Backbone
  Vector backbone: mCherry-N1
  Backbone size w/o insert (bp): 4750
  Vector type: Mammalian Expression
  Selectable markers: Neomycin (select with G418)
Growth in bacteria
  Bacterial resistance: Kanamycin, 50 μg/mL
  Growth temperature: 37°C
  Growth strain: DH5alpha
  Copy number: High Copy
Gene/Insert
  Gene/Insert name: MCPB1 (alt names: Mouse capping protein beta 1; NM_001037761)
  Species: M. musculus (mouse)
  Promoter: CMV
  Tag / fusion protein: mCherry (C terminal on backbone)
  Cloning method: Unknown
  Sequencing primers: 5′ CMV-F; 3′ SV40pA-R
Terms and licenses: Academic/Nonprofit Terms; Industry Terms: Not Available to Industry
Depositor comments: M. musculus (mouse) capping protein beta 1 . Excitation = 587; Emission = 610
How to cite: mCherry-MCPB1-N-18 was a gift from Michael Davidson (Addgene plasmid # 55082 ; http://n2t.net/addgene:55082 ; RRID:Addgene_55082)
