[The description below was written by a language model from this plasmid's Addgene catalogue record and pLannotate feature annotations shown in this document.]
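Description:
mCherry-MCPB1-N-18 is a mammalian expression plasmid built on the mCherry-N1 backbone that produces mouse actin capping protein beta 1 (Capzb, also called Cappb1) fused at its C terminus to the red fluorescent protein mCherry. The sequenced record is 5,533 nt. Expression is driven by the human cytomegalovirus immediate early enhancer and promoter, followed by the Capzb coding sequence, a short remnant of the multiple cloning site that serves as the linker region between the two proteins, the mCherry coding sequence, and an SV40 polyadenylation signal. The "N-18" in the name probably refers to the insert's position relative to mCherry and to the linker length, but the record does not explain it, and the cloning method is listed as unknown.

The plasmid is propagated in E. coli at high copy from a ColE1/pUC-type origin and also carries an f1 phage origin. A single Tn5 aminoglycoside phosphotransferase gene (NeoR/KanR) serves both hosts. A bacterial bla-type promoter drives it for kanamycin selection, and the SV40 enhancer/early promoter with the HSV TK polyadenylation signal drives it for G418 selection of transfected mammalian cells. The small annotated fragments (SV40 large T antigen, ble, bGH poly(A)) appear to be backbone remnants or partial sequence matches, not functional elements.

Capping protein binds the fast-growing barbed ends of actin filaments and blocks subunit exchange there, so the fusion serves as a fluorescent localization marker for actin capping protein in cells. The recorded mCherry excitation and emission maxima are 587 nm and 610 nm.
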