Features (pLannotate 1.2.2; 15 found; start..end, strand, type, name):
     61..364     +  enhancer       CMV enhancer: human cytomegalovirus immediate early enhancer
    365..568     +  promoter       CMV promoter: human cytomegalovirus (CMV) immediate early promoter
    603..1433    +  CDS            Capzb: CAPZB_MOUSE - Also known as Cappb1. Experimental evidence at protein level: Swiss-Prot protein existence level 1. F-actin-capping proteins bind in a Ca(2+)-independent manner to the fast growing ends of actin filaments (barbed end) thereby blocking the exchange of subunits at these ends. Unlike other capping proteins (such as gelsolin and severin), these proteins do not sever actin filaments. Isoform 3 may play a role in spermatogenesis. Alternatively, may play a role in later maturation steps such as capacitation and fertilization which involve changes of membrane domains. Plays a role in the
   1454..1480    +  misc_feature   MCS (fragment): multiple cloning site
   1488..2195    +  CDS            mCherry: mCherry is a basic (constitutively fluorescent) red fluorescent protein published in 2004, derived from Discosoma sp.. It is reported to be a very rapidly-maturing monomer with low acid sensitivity.
   2215..2298    +  CDS            large T antigen (fragment): large T antigen from SV40 (simian virus 40)
   2321..2442    +  polyA_signal   SV40 poly(A) signal: SV40 polyadenylation signal
   2476..2904    -  rep_origin     f1 ori (sequence partly withheld): f1 bacteriophage origin of replication; arrow indicates direction of (+) strand synthesis
   2931..3035    +  promoter       AmpR promoter: bla
   3037..3394    +  promoter       SV40 promoter: SV40 enhancer and early promoter
   3429..4223    +  CDS            NeoR/KanR: aminoglycoside phosphotransferase from Tn5; aph(3')-II (or nptII); confers resistance to neomycin, kanamycin, and G418 (Geneticin®)
   4244..4396    +  CDS            ble (fragment): BLE_KLEPN - Experimental evidence at protein level: Swiss-Prot protein existence level 1. Binding protein with a strong affinity to the bleomycin family of antibiotics. Binds to CL990; an antimitotic-antibiotic compound. From Klebsiella pneumoniae.
   4455..4502    +  polyA_signal   HSV TK poly(A) signal: herpes simplex virus thymidine kinase polyadenylation signal (Cole and Stacy, 1985)
   4593..4609    -  polyA_signal   bGH poly(A) signal (fragment): bovine growth hormone polyadenylation signal
   4831..5419    +  rep_origin     ori: high-copy-number ColE1/pMB1/pBR322/pUC origin of replication
>Addgene plasmid #55082 | mCherry-MCPB1-N-18 | addgene full sequence | sequence record 386469 | Addgene NGS Result
TAGTTATTAATAGTAATCAATTACGGGGTCATTAGTTCATAGCCCATATATGGAGTTCCGCGTTACATAA
CTTACGGTAAATGGCCCGCCTGGCTGACCGCCCAACGACCCCCGCCCATTGACGTCAATAATGACGTATG
TTCCCATAGTAACGCCAATAGGGACTTTCCATTGACGTCAATGGGTGGAGTATTTACGGTAAACTGCCCA
CTTGGCAGTACATCAAGTGTATCATATGCCAAGTACGCCCCCTATTGACGTCAATGACGGTAAATGGCCC
GCCTGGCATTATGCCCAGTACATGACCTTATGGGACTTTCCTACTTGGCAGTACATCTACGTATTAGTCA
TCGCTATTACCATGGTGATGCGGTTTTGGCAGTACATCAATGGGCGTGGATAGCGGTTTGACTCACGGGG
ATTTCCAAGTCTCCACCCCATTGACGTCAATGGGAGTTTGTTTTGGCACCAAAATCAACGGGACTTTCCA
AAATGTCGTAACAACTCCGCCCCATTGACGCAAATGGGCGGTAGGCGTGTACGGTGGGAGGTCTATATAA
GCAGAGCTGGTTTAGTGAACCGTCAGATCCGCTAGCGCCACCATGAGCGATCAGCAGCTGGACTGCGCCT
TGGACCTGATGAGGCGCCTGCCTCCACAGCAGATTGAGAAGAACCTCAGCGATCTGATCGACCTGGTCCC
CAGTCTGTGTGAAGATCTCCTGTCATCTGTTGACCAGCCCCTGAAAATTGCCAGAGACAAGGTGGTGGGC
AAGGATTACCTTTTGTGTGACTACAACAGAGACGGGGACTCCTATAGGTCACCGTGGAGTAACAAGTATG
ACCCTCCTTTGGAAGATGGGGCCATGCCATCTGCTCGGCTCAGAAAGCTGGAGGTAGAGGCCAACAATGC
CTTCGACCAATACCGAGACCTGTATTTTGAAGGTGGGGTCTCATCAGTCTACCTCTGGGATCTTGATCAT
GGCTTTGCTGGAGTGATCCTCATAAAGAAAGCTGGAGATGGATCCAAGAAGATCAAAGGCTGCTGGGATT
CCATCCACGTGGTGGAAGTGCAGGAGAAGTCCAGCGGCCGTACTGCCCATTACAAGTTGACCTCCACGGT
GATGCTATGGCTGCAAACCAACAAATCCGGCTCGGGCACCATGAACCTGGGAGGCAGCCTAACCAGACAG
ATGGAGAAAGACGAAACTGTGAGTGACTGTTCCCCACACATAGCCAACATCGGGCGCCTGGTGGAGGACA
TGGAAAACAAAATCCGAAGCACGCTGAATGAGATCTACTTTGGAAAAACAAAGGACATCGTCAACGGGCT
GAGATCTCTTGATGCTATCCCCGACAACCACAAGTTTAAGCAGTTGCAGAGGGAACTTTCTCAAGTGCTG
ACCCAGCGCCAGGTCTACATCCAGCCTGATAATAGTCGCGGAGGCAGTGGTGGGGTACCGCGGGCCCGGG
ATCCACCGGTCGCCACCATGGTGAGCAAGGGCGAGGAGGATAACATGGCCATCATCAAGGAGTTCATGCG
CTTCAAGGTGCACATGGAGGGCTCCGTGAACGGCCACGAGTTCGAGATCGAGGGCGAGGGCGAGGGCCGC
CCCTACGAGGGCACCCAGACCGCCAAGCTGAAGGTGACCAAGGGTGGCCCCCTGCCCTTCGCCTGGGACA
TCCTGTCCCCTCAGTTCATGTACGGCTCCAAGGCCTACGTGAAGCACCCCGCCGACATCCCCGACTACTT
GAAGCTGTCCTTCCCCGAGGGCTTCAAGTGGGAGCGCGTGATGAACTTCGAGGACGGCGGCGTGGTGACC
GTGACCCAGGACTCCTCCCTGCAGGACGGCGAGTTCATCTACAAGGTGAAGCTGCGCGGCACCAACTTCC
CCTCCGACGGCCCCGTAATGCAGAAGAAGACCATGGGCTGGGAGGCCTCCTCCGAGCGGATGTACCCCGA
GGACGGCGCCCTGAAGGGCGAGATCAAGCAGAGGCTGAAGCTGAAGGACGGCGGCCACTACGACGCTGAG
GTCAAGACCACCTACAAGGCCAAGAAGCCCGTGCAGCTGCCCGGCGCCTACAACGTCAACATCAAGTTGG
ACATCACCTCCCACAACGAGGACTACACCATCGTGGAACAGTACGAACGCGCCGAGGGCCGCCACTCCAC
CGGCGGCATGGACGAGCTGTACAAGTAAAGCGGCCGCGACTCTAGATCATAATCAGCCATACCACATTTG
TAGAGGTTTTACTTGCTTTAAAAAACCTCCCACACCTCCCCCTGAACCTGAAACATAAAATGAATGCAAT
TGTTGTTGTTAACTTGTTTATTGCAGCTTATAATGGTTACAAATAAAGCAATAGCATCACAAATTTCACA
AATAAAGCATTTTTTTCACTGCATTCTAGTTGTGGTTTGTCCAAACTCATCAATGTATCTTAAGGCGTAA
ATTGTAAGCGTTAATATTTTGTTAAAATTCGCGTTAAATTTTTGTTAAATCAGCTCATTTTTTAACCAAT
AGGCCGAAATCGGCAAAATCCCTTATAAATCAAAAGAATAGACCGAGATAGGGT
[37 nt withheld, positions 2575-2611]
AAAGAACGTGGACTCCAACGTCAAAGG
[49 nt withheld, positions 2639-2687]
T
[91 nt withheld, positions 2689-2779]
G
[124 nt withheld, positions 2781-2904]
CAGGTGGCACTTTTCGGGGAAATGTGCGCGGAACCCCTATTTGTTTATTTTTCTAAATACATTCAAATAT
GTATCCGCTCATGAGACAATAACCCTGATAAATGCTTCAATAATATTGAAAAAGGAAGAGTCCTGAGGCG
GAAAGAACCAGCTGTGGAATGTGTGTCAGTTAGGGTGTGGAAAGTCCCCAGGCTCCCCAGCAGGCAGAAG
TATGCAAAGCATGCATCTCAATTAGTCAGCAACCAGGTGTGGAAAGTCCCCAGGCTCCCCAGCAGGCAGA
AGTATGCAAAGCATGCATCTCAATTAGTCAGCAACCATAGTCCCGCCCCTAACTCCGCCCATCCCGCCCC
TAACTCCGCCCAGTTCCGCCCATTCTCCGCCCCATGGCTGACTAATTTTTTTTATTTATGCAGAGGCCGA
GGCCGCCTCGGCCTCTGAGCTATTCCAGAAGTAGTGAGGAGGCTTTTTTGGAGGCCTAGGCTTTTGCAAA
GATCGATCAAGAGACAGGATGAGGATCGTTTCGCATGATTGAACAAGATGGATTGCACGCAGGTTCTCCG
GCCGCTTGGGTGGAGAGGCTATTCGGCTATGACTGGGCACAACAGACAATCGGCTGCTCTGATGCCGCCG
TGTTCCGGCTGTCAGCGCAGGGGCGCCCGGTTCTTTTTGTCAAGACCGACCTGTCCGGTGCCCTGAATGA
ACTGCAAGACGAGGCAGCGCGGCTATCGTGGCTGGCCACGACGGGCGTTCCTTGCGCAGCTGTGCTCGAC
GTTGTCACTGAAGCGGGAAGGGACTGGCTGCTATTGGGCGAAGTGCCGGGGCAGGATCTCCTGTCATCTC
ACCTTGCTCCTGCCGAGAAAGTATCCATCATGGCTGATGCAATGCGGCGGCTGCATACGCTTGATCCGGC
TACCTGCCCATTCGACCACCAAGCGAAACATCGCATCGAGCGAGCACGTACTCGGATGGAAGCCGGTCTT
GTCGATCAGGATGATCTGGACGAAGAGCATCAGGGGCTCGCGCCAGCCGAACTGTTCGCCAGGCTCAAGG
CGAGCATGCCCGACGGCGAGGATCTCGTCGTGACCCATGGCGATGCCTGCTTGCCGAATATCATGGTGGA
AAATGGCCGCTTTTCTGGATTCATCGACTGTGGCCGGCTGGGTGTGGCGGACCGCTATCAGGACATAGCG
TTGGCTACCCGTGATATTGCTGAAGAGCTTGGCGGCGAATGGGCTGACCGCTTCCTCGTGCTTTACGGTA
TCGCCGCTCCCGATTCGCAGCGCATCGCCTTCTATCGCCTTCTTGACGAGTTCTTCTGAGCGGGACTCTG
GGGTTCGAAATGACCGACCAAGCGACGCCCAACCTGCCATCACGAGATTTCGATTCCACCGCCGCCTTCT
ATGAAAGGTTGGGCTTCGGAATCGTTTTCCGGGACGCCGGCTGGATGATCCTCCAGCGCGGGGATCTCAT
GCTGGAGTTCTTCGCCCACCCTAGGGGGAGGCTAACTGAAACACGGAAGGAGACAATACCGGAAGGAACC
CGCGCTATGACGGCAATAAAAAGACAGAATAAAACGCACGGTGTTGGGTCGTTTGTTCATAAACGCGGGG
TTCGGTCCCAGGGCTGGCACTCTGTCGATACCCCACCGAGACCCCATTGGGGCCAATACGCCCGCGTTTC
TTCCTTTTCCCCACCCCACCCCCCAAGTTCGGGTGAAGGCCCAGGGCTCGCAGCCAACGTCGGGGCGGCA
GGCCCTGCCATAGCCTCAGGTTACTCATATATACTTTAGATTGATTTAAAACTTCATTTTTAATTTAAAA
GGATCTAGGTGAAGATCCTTTTTGATAATCTCATGACCAAAATCCCTTAACGTGAGTTTTCGTTCCACTG
AGCGTCAGACCCCGTAGAAAAGATCAAAGGATCTTCTTGAGATCCTTTTTTTCTGCGCGTAATCTGCTGC
TTGCAAACAAAAAAACCACCGCTACCAGCGGTGGTTTGTTTGCCGGATCAAGAGCTACCAACTCTTTTTC
CGAAGGTAACTGGCTTCAGCAGAGCGCAGATACCAAATACTGTTCTTCTAGTGTAGCCGTAGTTAGGCCA
CCACTTCAAGAACTCTGTAGCACCGCCTACATACCTCGCTCTGCTAATCCTGTTACCAGTGGCTGCTGCC
AGTGGCGATAAGTCGTGTCTTACCGGGTTGGACTCAAGACGATAGTTACCGGATAAGGCGCAGCGGTCGG
GCTGAACGGGGGGTTCGTGCACACAGCCCAGCTTGGAGCGAACGACCTACACCGAACTGAGATACCTACA
GCGTGAGCTATGAGAAAGCGCCACGCTTCCCGAAGGGAGAAAGGCGGACAGGTATCCGGTAAGCGGCAGG
GTCGGAACAGGAGAGCGCACGAGGGAGCTTCCAGGGGGAAACGCCTGGTATCTTTATAGTCCTGTCGGGT
TTCGCCACCTCTGACTTGAGCGTCGATTTTTGTGATGCTCGTCAGGGGGGCGGAGCCTATGGAAAAACGC
CAGCAACGCGGCCTTTTTACGGTTCCTGGCCTTTTGCTGGCCTTTTGCTCACATGTTCTTTCCTGCGTTA
TCCCCTGATTCTGTGGATAACCGTATTACCGCCATGCAT
