>Addgene plasmid #55082 | mCherry-MCPB1-N-18 | depositor partial sequence | sequence record 85466 | insert sequence
ACGTCAGATCCGCTAGCGCCACCATGAGCGATCAGCAGCTGGACTGCGCCTTGGACCTGATGAGGCGCCT
GCCTCCACAGCAGATTGAGAAGAACCTCAGCGATCTGATCGACCTGGTCCCCAGTCTGTGTGAAGATCTC
CTGTCATCTGTTGACCAGCCCCTGAAAATTGCCAGAGACAAGGTGGTGGGCAAGGATTACCTTTTGTGTG
ACTACAACAGAGACGGGGACTCCTATAGGTCACCGTGGAGTAACAAGTATGACCCTCCTTTGGAAGATGG
GGCCATGCCATCTGCTCGGCTCAGAAAGCTGGAGGTAGAGGCCAACAATGCCTTCGACCAATACCGAGAC
CTGTATTTTGAAGGTGGGGTCTCATCAGTCTACCTCTGGGATCTTGATCATGGCTTTGCTGGAGTGATCC
TCATAAAGAAAGCTGGAGATGGATCCAAGAAGATCAAAGGCTGCTGGGATTCCATCCACGTGGTGGAAGT
GCAGGAGAAGTCCAGCGGCCGTACTGCCCATTACAAGTTGACCTCCACGGTGATGCTATGGCTGCAAACC
AACAAATCCGGCTCGGGCACCATGAACCTGGGAGGCAGCCTAACCAGACAGATGGAGAAAGACGAAACTG
TGAGTGACTGTTCCCCACACATAGCCAACATCGGGCGCCTGGTGGAGGACATGGAAAACAAAATCCGAAG
CACGCTGAATGAGATCTACTTTGGAAAAACAAAGGACATCGTCAACGGGCTGAGATCTCTTGATGCTATC
CCCGACAACCACAAGTTTAAGCAGTTGCAGAGGGAACTTTCTCAAGTGCTGACCCAGCGCCAGGTCTACA
TCCAGCCTGATAATAGTCGCGGAGGCAGTGGTGGGGTACCGCGGGCCCGGGATCCACCGGTCGCCACCAT
GGTGAGCAAGGGCGAGGAGGATAACATGGCCATCATCAAGGAGTTCATGCGCTTCAAGGTGCACATGGAG
GGCTCCGTGAACGGCCACGAGTTCGAGATCGAGGGCGAGGGCGAGGGCCGCCCCTACGAGGGCACCCAGA
CCGCCAAGCTGAAGGTGACCAAGGGTGGCCCCCTGCCCTTCGCCTGGGACATCCTGTCCCCTCAGTTCAT
GTACGGCTCCAAGGCCTACGTGAAGCACCCCGCCGACATCCCCGACTACTTGAAGCTGTCCTTCCCCGAG
GGCTTCAAGTGGGAGCGCGTGATGAACTTCGAGGACGGCGGCGTGGTGACCGTGACCCAGGACTCCTCCC
TGCAGGACGGCGAGTTCATCTACAAGGTGAAGCTGCGCGGCACCAACTTCCCCTCCGACGGCCCCGTAAT
GCAGAAGAAGACCATGGGCTGGGAGGCCTCCTCCGAGCGGATGTACCCCGAGGACGGCGCCCTGAAGGGC
GAGATCAAGCAGAGGCTGAAGCTGAAGGACGGCGGCCACTACGACGCTGAGGTCAAGACCACCTACAAGG
CCAAGAAGCCCGTGCAGCTGCCCGGCGCCTACAACGTCAACATCAAGTTGGACATCACCTCCCACAACGA
GGACTACACCATCGTGGAACAGTACGAACGCGCCGAGGGCCGCCACTCCACCGGCGGCATGGACGAGCTG
TACAAGTAAAGCGGCCGCGACTCTAGATCATAATCAGCCATAC
